>Addgene plasmid #222519 | pHDR_DDX4-T2A-tdTomato-puroTK | addgene full sequence | sequence record 448446 | Addgene NGS Result
GATCCACTAGTTCTAGAGCGGCCGCCACCGCGGTGGAGCTCCAGCTTTTGTTCCCTTTAGTGAGGGTTAA
TTGCGCGCTTGGCGTAATCATGGTCATAGCTGTTTCCTGTGTGAAATTGTTATCCGCTCACAATTCCACA
CAACATACGAGCCGGAAGCATAAAGTGTAAAGCCTGGGGTGCCTAATGAGTGAGCTAACTCACATTAATT
GCGTTGCGCTCACTGCCCGCTTTCCAGTCGGGAAACCTGTCGTGCCAGCTGCATTAATGAATCGGCCAAC
GCGCGGGGAGAGGCGGTTTGCGTATTGGGCGCTCTTCCGCTTCCTCGCTCACTGACTCGCTGCGCTCGGT
CGTTCGGCTGCGGCGAGCGGTATCAGCTCACTCAAAGGCGGTAATACGGTTATCCACAGAATCAGGGGAT
AACGCAGGAAAGAACATGTGAGCAAAAGGCCAGCAAAAGGCCAGGAACCGTAAAAAGGCCGCGTTGCTGG
CGTTTTTCCATAGGCTCCGCCCCCCTGACGAGCATCACAAAAATCGACGCTCAAGTCAGAGGTGGCGAAA
CCCGACAGGACTATAAAGATACCAGGCGTTTCCCCCTGGAAGCTCCCTCGTGCGCTCTCCTGTTCCGACC
CTGCCGCTTACCGGATACCTGTCCGCCTTTCTCCCTTCGGGAAGCGTGGCGCTTTCTCATAGCTCACGCT
GTAGGTATCTCAGTTCGGTGTAGGTCGTTCGCTCCAAGCTGGGCTGTGTGCACGAACCCCCCGTTCAGCC
CGACCGCTGCGCCTTATCCGGTAACTATCGTCTTGAGTCCAACCCGGTAAGACACGACTTATCGCCACTG
GCAGCAGCCACTGGTAACAGGATTAGCAGAGCGAGGTATGTAGGCGGTGCTACAGAGTTCTTGAAGTGGT
GGCCTAACTACGGCTACACTAGAAGAACAGTATTTGGTATCTGCGCTCTGCTGAAGCCAGTTACCTTCGG
AAAAAGAGTTGGTAGCTCTTGATCCGGCAAACAAACCACCGCTGGTAGCGGTGGTTTTTTTGTTTGCAAG
CAGCAGATTACGCGCAGAAAAAAAGGATCTCAAGAAGATCCTTTGATCTTTTCTACGGGGTCTGACGCTC
AGTGGAACGAAAACTCACGTTAAGGGATTTTGGTCATGAGATTATCAAAAAGGATCTTCACCTAGATCCT
TTTAAATTAAAAATGAAGTTTTAAATCAATCTAAAGTATATATGAGTAAACTTGGTCTGACAGTTACCAA
TGCTTAATCAGTGAGGCACCTATCTCAGCGATCTGTCTATTTCGTTCATCCATAGTTGCCTGACTCCCCG
TCGTGTAGATAACTACGATACGGGAGGGCTTACCATCTGGCCCCAGTGCTGCAATGATACCGCGAGACCC
ACGCTCACCGGCTCCAGATTTATCAGCAATAAACCAGCCAGCCGGAAGGGCCGAGCGCAGAAGTGGTCCT
GCAACTTTATCCGCCTCCATCCAGTCTATTAATTGTTGCCGGGAAGCTAGAGTAAGTAGTTCGCCAGTTA
ATAGTTTGCGCAACGTTGTTGCCATTGCTACAGGCATCGTGGTGTCACGCTCGTCGTTTGGTATGGCTTC
ATTCAGCTCCGGTTCCCAACGATCAAGGCGAGTTACATGATCCCCCATGTTGTGCAAAAAAGCGGTTAGC
TCCTTCGGTCCTCCGATCGTTGTCAGAAGTAAGTTGGCCGCAGTGTTATCACTCATGGTTATGGCAGCAC
TGCATAATTCTCTTACTGTCATGCCATCCGTAAGATGCTTTTCTGTGACTGGTGAGTACTCAACCAAGTC
ATTCTGAGAATAGTGTATGCGGCGACCGAGTTGCTCTTGCCCGGCGTCAATACGGGATAATACCGCGCCA
CATAGCAGAACTTTAAAAGTGCTCATCATTGGAAAACGTTCTTCGGGGCGAAAACTCTCAAGGATCTTAC
CGCTGTTGAGATCCAGTTCGATGTAACCCACTCGTGCACCCAACTGATCTTCAGCATCTTTTACTTTCAC
CAGCGTTTCTGGGTGAGCAAAAACAGGAAGGCAAAATGCCGCAAAAAAGGGAATAAGGGCGACACGGAAA
TGTTGAATACTCATACTCTTCCTTTTTCAATATTATTGAAGCATTTATCAGGGTTATTGTCTCATGAGCG
GATACATATTTGAATGTATTTAGAAAAATAAACAAATAGGGGTTCCGCGCACATTTCCCCGAAAAGTGCC
ACCTAAATTGTAAGCGTTAATATTTTGTTAAAATTCGCGTTAAATTTTTGTTAAATCAGCTCATTTTTTA
ACCAATAGGCCGAAATCGGCAAAATCCCTTATAAATCAAAAGAATAGACCGAGATAGGGT
[37 nt withheld, positions 2371-2407]
AAAGAACGTGGACTCCAACGTCAAAGG
[49 nt withheld, positions 2435-2483]
T
[91 nt withheld, positions 2485-2575]
G
[124 nt withheld, positions 2577-2700]
CCCATTCGCCATTCAGGCTGCGCAACTGTTGGGAAGGGCGATCGGTGCGGGCCTCTTCGCTATTACGCCA
GCTGGCGAAAGGGGGATGTGCTGCAAGGCGATTAAGTTGGGTAACGCCAGGGTTTTCCCAGTCACGACGT
TGTAAAACGACGGCCAGTGAGCGCGCGTAATACGACTCACTATAGGGCGAATTGGGTACCGGGCCCCCCC
TCGAGCGAATTGGGCGTACTGGTCGTTGTGGGAATACTGGCAGAGCAATTTCCTTTTTTGATCTTGAATC
GGATAACCATTTAGCACAGCCTCTAGTAAAAGTATTGACAGATGTAAGTTAAACTTTTATGATGGAATGG
ATAGTTTTCTTACTTTGTTGTTGAAAGTAGACATTTTATGCATGTGTATATAACAAGTAAACTTTTCCAA
TATTTAATACTTTATGTTGCATATGAAGTCAATTTTTTTTAAAGGCTCAACAGGATGTTCCTGCATGGTT
GGAAGAAATTGCCTTTAGTACATACATTCCTGGCTTCAGTGGTAGTACAAGAGGAAACGTGTTTGCATCA
GTTGATACCAGAAAGGTTAGTAGAAAGGAAAACTTGAGAACTTGTCTTCTAGTTACTCTTTGTAAATGTT
GTGCTTAATATTGTGAAGTAACTATAATATTTAATAATCAAGCCATTGTTTTCGTGCCTGGAAGGTAGCT
ACTTTATTATTTCATTAACATTTTATGTATATACATATTTTTGGTTTTAAAGGTCAGGAATTAACTTTGA
GATTTATGCCTAAACAGTCTCCTTTCCCAGATTTTAAATTTTAATTTGGAATCTTTTAAACTTCTGATGG
AATTATTTAATTTTTGAATTCTGACAACATTAATTAATATAAAATACAGGACCTGTTGGGGTTACAAGTC
TTTTCTTTTTCTTTTCTTTTTTTTTTTTTTTGAGATAGTGTCTGGCTCTGTTGTCCAGGCTGGAGTGCAG
TGGCATGATCTTGGCTCACTGCAACCTCCGCCTCCCAGGTTCAAACAATTCTCATGCCTCAGCCTCCAGT
GTATCTGGGATTACAGGCATGTGCCACCATCTTAGCTGGTTTTTTTTTTTTTTTTTTNNGTATTTTTAAT
AGAGACAGGGTTTCACCATGTTGGCCAGGCTGGTCTCAAACTCCTGGCCTCAAGTGATCCACCTGCTTCA
ACCTCCCAAAGTGCTGAGATTACAGGCGTGAGCCACTGCGCCCAGCCACGAGGCTACAAGTCTTTTCTGG
TATGTCAGGTTTTTATAGGCTGAACACCGCCTTTATTCAGAAACAATGAGCATGTTAATTAAATATTTAT
GCTGATTCATTGAGTGTAGTGCATTAAGTTTTCCCCACTTGTCAAAACTATTGACTTAAAAAATATTTTT
CTTGAAACATTTTGTGCAATTTAGATTTCCTCATTTGACAGGAGCCTTTTTTCAGGTGAATCAGATTTAG
TGAGAATAAAGTTCTTTGATTATTTGGGGAAGACATGGTAGATACTTTGAGTCCTTGCTCTCAGTCTGAG
TGATGTAACTTTAAAGCTGTCATAAAATTAAATGTTTGTTTGTTTCTTTTTTTTTTTTTTTTAAATAATT
ACCAGGGCAAGAGCACTTTGAACACAGCTGGGTTTTCTTCTTCACAAGCTCCCAATCCAGTAGATGATGA
GTCATGGGATGGCTCTGGCGAGGGCAGAGGAAGTCTGCTAACATGCGGTGACGTCGAGGAGAATCCTGGC
CCAATGGTGAGCAAGGGCGAGGAGGTCATCAAAGAGTTCATGCGCTTCAAGGTGCGCATGGAGGGCTCCA
TGAACGGCCACGAGTTCGAGATCGAGGGCGAGGGCGAGGGCCGCCCCTACGAGGGCACCCAGACCGCCAA
GCTGAAGGTGACCAAGGGCGGCCCCCTGCCCTTCGCCTGGGACATCCTGTCCCCCCAGTTCATGTACGGC
TCCAAGGCGTACGTGAAGCACCCCGCCGACATCCCCGATTACAAGAAGCTGTCCTTCCCCGAGGGCTTCA
AGTGGGAGCGCGTGATGAACTTCGAGGACGGCGGTCTGGTGACCGTGACCCAGGACTCCTCCCTGCAGGA
CGGCACGCTGATCTACAAGGTGAAGATGCGCGGCACCAACTTCCCCCCCGACGGCCCCGTAATGCAGAAG
AAGACCATGGGCTGGGAGGCCTCCACCGAGCGCCTGTACCCCCGCGACGGCGTGCTGAAGGGCGAGATCC
ACCAGGCCCTGAAGCTGAAGGACGGCGGCCACTACCTGGTGGAGTTCAAGACCATCTACATGGCCAAGAA
GCCCGTGCAACTGCCCGGCTACTACTACGTGGACACCAAGCTGGACATCACCTCCCACAACGAGGACTAC
ACCATCGTGGAACAGTACGAGCGCTCCGAGGGCCGCCACCACCTGTTCCTGGGGCATGGCACCGGCAGCA
CCGGCAGCGGCAGCTCCGGCACCGCCTCCTCCGAGGACAACAACATGGCCGTCATCAAAGAGTTCATGCG
CTTCAAGGTGCGCATGGAGGGCTCCATGAACGGCCACGAGTTCGAGATCGAGGGCGAGGGCGAGGGCCGC
CCCTACGAGGGCACCCAGACCGCCAAGCTGAAGGTGACCAAGGGCGGCCCCCTGCCCTTCGCCTGGGACA
TCCTGTCCCCCCAGTTCATGTACGGCTCCAAGGCGTACGTGAAGCACCCCGCCGACATCCCCGATTACAA
GAAGCTGTCCTTCCCCGAGGGCTTCAAGTGGGAGCGCGTGATGAACTTCGAGGACGGCGGTCTGGTGACC
GTGACCCAGGACTCCTCCCTGCAGGACGGCACGCTGATCTACAAGGTGAAGATGCGCGGCACCAACTTCC
CCCCCGACGGCCCCGTAATGCAGAAGAAGACCATGGGCTGGGAGGCCTCCACCGAGCGCCTGTACCCCCG
CGACGGCGTGCTGAAGGGCGAGATCCACCAGGCCCTGAAGCTGAAGGACGGCGGCCACTACCTGGTGGAG
TTCAAGACCATCTACATGGCCAAGAAGCCCGTGCAACTGCCCGGCTACTACTACGTGGACACCAAGCTGG
ACATCACCTCCCACAACGAGGACTACACCATCGTGGAACAGTACGAGCGCTCCGAGGGCCGCCACCACCT
GTTCCTGTACGGCATGGACGAGCTGTACAAGTAATAACTTTAAATAATGCCAATTATTTAAAGTTACATA
TGAGAAAGTATAGGAACTTCAGCTTGATATCGAATTAATTCTACCGGGTAGGGGAGGCGCTTTTCCCAAG
GCAGTCTGGAGCATGCGCTTTAGCAGCCCCGCTGGGCACTTGGCGCTACACAAGTGGCCTCTGGCCTCGC
ACACATTCCACATCCACCGGTAGGCGCCAACCGGCTCCGTTCTTTGGTGGCCCCTTCGCGCCACCTTCTA
CTCCTCCCCTAGTCAGGAAGTTCCCCCCCGCCCCGCAGCTCGCGTCGTGCAGGACGTGACAAATGGAAGT
AGCACGTCTCACTAGTCTCGTGCAGATGGACAGCACCGCTGAGCAATGGAAGCGGGTAGGCCTTTGGGGC
AGCGGCCAATAGCAGCTTTGCTCCTTCGCTTTCTGGGCTCAGAGGCTGGGAAGGGGTGGGTCCGGGGGCG
GGCTCAGGGGCGGGCTCAGGGGCGGGGCGGGCGCCCGAAGGTCCTCCGGAGGCCCGGCATTCTGCACGCT
TCAAAAGCGCACGTCTGCCGCGCTGTTCTCCTCTTCCTCATCTCCGGGCCTTTCGACCTGCAGCCAACGC
CACCATGGGGACCGAGTACAAGCCCACGGTGCGCCTCGCCACCCGCGACGACGTCCCCCGGGCCGTACGC
ACCCTCGCCGCCGCGTTCGCCGACTACCCCGCCACGCGCCACACCGTCGACCCGGACCGCCACATCGAGC
GGGTCACCGAGCTGCAAGAACTCTTCCTCACGCGCGTCGGGCTCGACATCGGCAAGGTGTGGGTCGCGGA
CGACGGCGCCGCGGTGGCGGTCTGGACCACGCCGGAGAGCGTCGAAGCGGGGGCGGTGTTCGCCGAGATC
GGCCCGCGCATGGCCGAGTTGAGCGGTTCCCGGCTGGCCGCGCAGCAACAGATGGAAGGCCTCCTGGCGC
CGCACCGGCCCAAGGAGCCCGCGTGGTTCCTGGCCACCGTCGGCGTCTCGCCCGACCACCAGGGCAAGGG
TCTGGGCAGCGCCGTCGTGCTCCCCGGAGTGGAGGCGGCCGAGCGCGCCGGGGTGCCCGCCTTCCTGGAG
ACCTCCGCGCCCCGCAACCTCCCCTTCTACGAGCGGCTCGGCTTCACCGTCACCGCCGACGTCGAGGTGC
CCGAAGGACCGCGCACCTGGTGCATGACCCGCAAGCCCGGTGCCGGATCCATGCCCACGCTACTGCGGGT
TTATATAGACGGTCCTCACGGGATGGGGAAAACCACCACCACGCAACTGCTGGTGGCCCTGGGTTCGCGC
GACGATATCGTCTACGTACCCGAGCCGATGACTTACTGGCAGGTGCTGGGGGCTTCCGAGACAATCGCGA
ACATCTACACCACACAACACCGCCTCGACCAGGGTGAGATATCGGCCGGGGACGCGGCGGTGGTAATGAC
AAGCGCCCAGATAACAATGGGCATGCCTTATGCCGTGACCGACGCCGTTCTGGCTCCTCATATCGGGGGG
GAGGCTGGGAGCTCACATGCCCCGCCCCCGGCCCTCACCCTCATCTTCGACCGCCATCCCATCGCCGCCC
TCCTGTGCTACCCGGCCGCGCGATACCTTATGGGCAGCATGACCCCCCAGGCCGTGCTGGCGTTCGTGGC
CCTCATCCCGCCGACCTTGCCCGGCACAAACATCGTGTTGGGGGCCCTTCCGGAGGACAGACACATCGAC
CGCCTGGCCAAACGCCAGCGCCCCGGCGAGCGGCTTGACCTGGCTATGCTGGCCGCGATTCGCCGCGTTT
ACGGGCTGCTTGCCAATACGGTGCGGTATCTGCAGGGCGGCGGGTCGTGGCGGGAGGATTGGGGACAGCT
TTCGGGGACGGCCGTGCCGCCCCAGGGTGCCGAGCCCCAGAGCAACGCGGGCCCACGACCCCATATCGGG
GACACGTTATTTACCCTGTTTCGGGCCCCCGAGTTGCTGGCCCCCAACGGCGACCTGTACAACGTGTTTG
CCTGGGCCTTGGACGTCTTGGCCAAACGCCTCCGTCCCATGCACGTCTTTATCCTGGATTACGACCAATC
GCCCGCCGGCTGCCGGGACGCCCTGCTGCAACTTACCTCCGGGATGGTCCAGACCCACGTCACCACCCCC
GGCTCCATACCGACGATCTGCGACCTGGCGCGCACGTTTGCCCGGGAGATGGGGGAGGCTAACTGAGCTC
TAGAGCTCGCTGATCAGCCTCGACTGTGCCTTCTAGTTGCCAGCCATCTGTTGTTTGCCCCTCCCCCGTG
CCTTCCTTGACCCTGGAAGGTGCCACTCCCACTGTCCTTTCCTAATAAAATGAGGAAATTGCATCGCATT
GTCTGAGTAGGTGTCATTCTATTCTGGGGGGTGGGGTGGGGCAGGACAGCAAGGGGGAGGATTGGGAAGA
CAATAGCAGGCATGCTGGGGATGCGGTGGGCTCTATGGCTTCTGAGGCGGAAAGAACCAGCTGGGGCTCG
ACATACTAGAGTACTTAACTTTAAATAATGCCAATTATTTAAAGTTAGGCGCGCCGATATCTAGACCCAG
CTAGTCTGTGGTTTTGATGCAGAGAAGAAAATAGTTTTGATTTTTGAGTTTTTAACAGAAGTATAAAACT
TAACATTCTCATAGCTCCTGTCCTTGTATTCTCACTCCTACACTTAAAAAAAAAATCCTTACTGACTAGT
TATGTGAGATGCTAAAACTTACAACATTGCAGTTACTGATACAAATGGTGTTAACTGGGAATATTAAAGC
ATTCTAAATGTCTTTCTTATTTCTGGTATATTCTTTAGGGGGCTTAGACATGTTTAATGTTTAAATGCCA
AGTCTTACTATAGTGTTTATTGATCTTATAAAACAAGCAAATAGGATATGATACACTTTTGGTTAAAAAT
TACTGGGTCTCATTTTTACTTGAGTCTTTAAAACAGTAGTGTGTCACTATAATGTGATAATCTTTAAGAG
AAAGTAGAATACTTAAGCCTTTCAAAGTGATTTTGATTTTTAGATCATCAGATGTATGATGAAAATGGTT
AAATGTTTGTGATGGGAGCTCTGTACTCAATGGCATAACAATGTTTATTTTTATAATATACAATCTTTCC
TTGAAATAAAGGATGAAACACTTTTCCCTTAAGTTTTCCATCAGCACTTTAAATTTTTCTTTGTTGCATA
TCCTAGCCCAAACTCCTATATTTTTGAAACTGTTTTTTTGTGTCTTGCGTAACCAGTGCAGTGAACAAAG
TCTTACATAAATTAAATATTAATGTATAAACATTACTGCACAGATGTGGCAATGAAAATCAATCTTAGAA
CTCAAACCCGTTTATCAACAAAAAACAATGCTGCTTACTCTTTCCATAAGTTTTTGATTCATATTTTAAG
ATTGATGAAAGAACCCTGTCTTTCTTCATTTTCCATTATATATCTTGAACTTACTATGCCTAGAATAATG
AAGTTCTTTTTTTTTTTGAGACGGAGTCTTGCTCTTGTTGCTAAGGCTGGAGTGTAATGGCGTGATCTTG
GCTCACTGCAACCTCTGCCTCCCGGGTTCAAGCAGTTCTCCTGCCTCAGCCTCTCCCGAGTAGCTGGGAT
TACAGACACGCGCCACAATGCCCAGCTAATTTTTAGTAGAGACGGGTTTCACTATGTTGGCCAGCCTGGT
CTCGAACTCCTGACCTCGTGATCCGCCCGCCTCCACCTCTCAAAGTGCTGGGATTACACGCGTGAGCCAC
CGCACCCAGCCCGAAGTTATTAATTAATTGTTAAATGAACGAACCCAAATATTTAAGACCCAGTGAGGTG
TAAATACTGGGGAGACAACCTCCAGATCTTGTCAGTGTGGTTTTCAAGAGGAAGCAAAAAGCCTCTCCAC
CCAGGCCTGGAATGTTTCCACCCAATGTCGAGCAGTGTGGTTTTGCAAGAGGAAGCAAAAAGCCTCTCCA
CCCAGGCCTGGAATGTTTCCACCCAATGTCGAGCAAACCCCGCCCAGCGTCTTGTCATTGGCGAATTCGA
ACACGCAGATGCAGTCGGGGCGGCGCGGTCCCAGGTCCACTTCGCATATTAAGGTGACGCGTGTGGCCTC
GAACACCGAGCGACCCTGCAGGTCCTCGCCATGGATCCTGATGATGTTGTTGATTCTTCTAAATCTTTTG
TGATGGAAAACTTTTCTTCGTACCACGGGACTAAACCTGGTTATGTAGATTCCATTCAAAAAGGTATACA
AAAGCCAAAATCTGGTACACAAGGAAATTATGACGATGATTGGAAAGGGTTTTATAGTACCGACAATAAA
TACGACGCTGCGGGATACTCTGTAGATAATGAAAACCCGCTCTCTGGAAAAGCTGGAGGCGTGGTCAAAG
TGACGTATCCAGGACTGACGAAGGTTCTCGCACTAAAAGTGGATAATGCCGAAACTATTAAGAAAGAGTT
AGGTTTAAGTCTCACTGAACCGTTGATGGAGCAAGTCGGAACGGAAGAGTTTATCAAAAGGTTCGGTGAT
GGTGCTTCGCGTGTAGTGCTCAGCCTTCCCTTCGCTGAGGGGAGTTCTAGCGTTGAATATATTAATAACT
GGGAACAGGCGAAAGCGTTAAGCGTAGAACTTGAGATTAATTTTGAAACCCGTGGAAAACGTGGCCAAGA
TGCGATGTATGAGTATATGGCTCAAGCCTGTGCAGGAAATCGTGTCAGGCGATCTCTTTGTGAAGGAACC
TTACTTCTGTGGTGTGACATAATTGGACAAACTACCTACAGAGATTTAAAGCTCTAAGGTAAATATAAAA
TTTTTAAGTGTATAATGTGTTAAACTACTGATTCTAATTGTTTGTGTATTTTAGATTCCAACCTATGGAA
CTGATGAATGGGAGCAGTGGTGGAATGCAGATCCACTAGAGTCGAGGGATGCAGAAATTGATGATCTATT
AAACAATAAAGATGTCCACTAAAATGGAAGTTTTTCCTGTCATACTTTGTTAAGAAGGGTGAGAACAGAG
TACCTACATTTTGAATGGAAGGATTGGAGCTACGGGGGTGGGGGTGGGGTGGGATTAGATAAATGCCTGC
TCTTTACTGAAGGCTCTTTACTATTGCTTTATGATAATGTTTCATAGTTG
Features (pLannotate 1.2.2; 31 found; start..end, strand, type, name):
     54..72      -  promoter       T3 promoter: promoter for bacteriophage T3 RNA polymerase
    115..137     -  protein_bind   lac operator (fragment): The lac repressor binds to the lac operator to inhibit transcription in E. coli. This inhibition can be relieved by adding lactose or isopropyl-β-D-thiogalactopyranoside (IPTG). lac repressor encoded by lacI
    141..171     -  promoter       lac promoter: promoter for the E. coli lac operon
    186..207     -  protein_bind   CAP binding site: CAP binding activates transcription in the presence of cAMP. E. coli catabolite activator protein
    220..312     -  CDS            lacI (fragment): lac repressor; lacI; The lac repressor binds to the lac operator to inhibit transcription in E. coli. This inhibition can be relieved by adding lactose or isopropyl-β-D-thiogalactopyranoside (IPTG).
    495..1083    -  rep_origin     ori: high-copy-number ColE1/pMB1/pBR322/pUC origin of replication
   1254..2114    -  CDS            AmpR: β-lactamase; bla; confers resistance to ampicillin, carbenicillin, and related antibiotics
   2115..2219    -  promoter       AmpR promoter: bla
   2272..2700    -  rep_origin     f1 ori (sequence partly withheld): f1 bacteriophage origin of replication; arrow indicates direction of (+) strand synthesis
   2705..2860    -  CDS            lacZα (fragment): LacZα fragment of β-galactosidase; lacZ fragment
   2868..2886    +  promoter       T7 promoter: promoter for bacteriophage T7 RNA polymerase
   2895..2915    -  misc_feature   MCS (fragment): pBluescript multiple cloning site
   2916..3275    +  CDS            DDX4 (fragment): DDX4_HUMAN - Also known as VASA. Experimental evidence at protein level: Swiss-Prot protein existence level 1. ATP-dependent RNA helicase required during spermatogenesis (PubMed:10920202, PubMed:21034600). Required to repress transposable elements and preventing their mobilization, which is essential for the germline integrity (By similarity). Acts via the piRNA metabolic process, which mediates the repression of transposable elements during meiosis by forming complexes composed of piRNAs and Piwi proteins and governs the methylation and subsequent repression of transposons (By similarity). In
   3619..3640    +  promoter       ADH1 promoter (fragment): S. cerevisiae ADH1; promoter for alcohol dehydrogenase 1
   3678..3941    +  CDS            GVQW1 (fragment): GVQW1_HUMAN - Also known as TIGD1L2. Experimental evidence at transcript level: Swiss-Prot protein existence level 2. From Homo sapiens (Human).
   4307..4390    +  CDS            Ddx4 (fragment): DDX4_MOUSE - Also known as Mvh From Mus musculus (Mouse).
   4454..5881    +  CDS            tdTomato: tdTomato is a basic (constitutively fluorescent) orange fluorescent protein published in 2004, derived from Discosoma sp.. It is reported to be a somewhat slowly-maturing tandem dimer with low acid sensitivity.
   5923..5940    +  protein_bind   FRT (minimal) (fragment): supports FLP-mediated excision but not integration (Turan and Bode, 2011) FLP recombinase from the Saccharomyces cerevisiae 2μ plasmid
   5966..6465    +  promoter       PGK promoter: mouse phosphoglycerate kinase 1 promoter
   6490..7084    +  CDS            PuroR (fragment): puromycin N-acetyltransferase; pac from Streptomyces alboniger; confers resistance to puromycin
   7091..8086    +  CDS            ΔTK: truncated herpes simplex virus thymidine kinase (Salomon et al., 1995) confers sensitivity to nucleoside analogs such as acyclovir or ganciclovir
   8114..8338    +  polyA_signal   bGH poly(A) signal: bovine growth hormone polyadenylation signal
   8342..8363    +  promoter       SV40 promoter (fragment): SV40 enhancer and early promoter
   9379..9540    +  CDS            C9orf85 (fragment): CI085_HUMAN - Experimental evidence at protein level: Swiss-Prot protein existence level 1. From Homo sapiens (Human).
   9544..9636    -  CDS            PKP2 (fragment): PKP2_HUMAN - Experimental evidence at protein level: Swiss-Prot protein existence level 1. May play a role in junctional plaques. From Homo sapiens (Human).
   9874..10001   +  promoter       HSV TK promoter (fragment): herpes simplex virus thymidine kinase promoter
  10020..10592   +  CDS            DTA: diphtheria toxin fragment A; Corynebacterium diphtheriae tox
  10595..10667   +  CDS            small t antigen (fragment): SV40 (simian virus 40) small t antigen
  10669..10734   +  intron         small t intron: SV40 (simian virus 40) small t antigen intron
  10800..3       +  polyA_signal   PGK poly(A) signal (fragment) (across the origin): mouse phosphoglycerate kinase 1 polyadenylation signal
  11010..41      -  misc_feature   MCS (fragment) (across the origin): pBluescript multiple cloning site
