[The description below was written by a language model from this plasmid's Addgene catalogue record and pLannotate feature annotations shown in this document.]
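Description:
pHDR_DDX4-T2A-tdTomato-puroTK is an 11 kb donor plasmid that serves as a homology-directed repair template for CRISPR-assisted knock-in of a tdTomato reporter at the human DDX4 (VASA) locus, a germline-specific RNA helicase gene. The backbone is pBluescript-like. It carries a high-copy ColE1/pUC origin, an f1 origin, an ampicillin resistance gene for selection in E. coli, and remnants of the lacZα/MCS region flanked by T3 and T7 promoters.

The payload begins with a left homology arm of human genomic sequence in which DDX4 coding fragments are annotated. This leads into the tdTomato open reading frame. As the plasmid name indicates, a T2A peptide links tdTomato to the end of DDX4, although the T2A is not separately annotated in the feature table. After correct targeting, the endogenous DDX4 promoter should therefore drive co-expression of the native protein and a separate red fluorescent reporter.

Downstream of tdTomato, a partial FRT site precedes a mouse PGK promoter driving a puromycin N-acetyltransferase–truncated HSV thymidine kinase fusion, terminated by a bGH poly(A) signal. This cassette allows positive selection of integrants with puromycin and later negative selection with ganciclovir once the cassette has been removed. Removal is presumably by FLP, though only one FRT fragment is annotated.

The region after the cassette appears to be the right homology arm. The short hits there to unrelated human genes, and the yeast ADH1 promoter fragment in the left arm, are probably incidental matches within genomic sequence. Outside the arms, an HSV TK promoter–driven diphtheria toxin A cassette with an SV40 small t intron and PGK poly(A) counter-selects random whole-plasmid integrations. The associated work concerns induction of meiosis from human pluripotent stem cells, where such a reporter would mark DDX4-expressing germline-like cells.
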