Addgene plasmid #222519: pHDR_DDX4-T2A-tdTomato-puroTK
Purpose: Homology directed repair template for knocking in tdTomato reporter to DDX4.
Depositing lab: George Church. Depositing organization: Harvard Medical School. Publication: Induction of Meiosis from Human Pluripotent Stem Cells. Pierson Smela M, Adams J, Ma C, Breimann L, Widocki U, Shioda T, Church GM. bioRxiv 2024.05.31.596483 10.1101/2024.05.31.596483.
Backbone
  Vector backbone: pHDR
  Vector type: CRISPR
  Selectable markers: Puromycin ; Ganciclovir (negative selection)
Growth in bacteria
  Bacterial resistance: Ampicillin, 100 μg/mL
  Growth temperature: 37°C
  Growth strain: DH5alpha
  Copy number: High Copy
Gene/Insert
  Gene/Insert name: tdTomato
  Species: Synthetic
  Cloning method: Gibson Cloning
Terms and licenses: Academic/Nonprofit Terms; Industry Terms: Not Available to Industry
Depositor comments: Please visit https://doi.org/10.1101/2024.05.31.596483 for bioRxiv preprint.
How to cite: pHDR_DDX4-T2A-tdTomato-puroTK was a gift from George Church (Addgene plasmid # 222519 ; http://n2t.net/addgene:222519 ; RRID:Addgene_222519)
